>Addgene plasmid #138398 | pBFv-UAS3-GFP1-10 | depositor full sequence | sequence record 267241 | pBFv-UAS3-GFP1-10 sequence 6812 bps
AAGCTTGGATTTATTTTGTTATGTTATATGTATTATATGTCAGACATAAAGAAAAGGAACACATCAAATG
TGATAACAAAGACTAAACAAGTAATTTTATTACACCAAAACGACAAAACAGTAGGCAGAACAAACAACGC
ATAGCCAAACATTGACGAATTGGATACCCTGCCGATTGTCAGACACTTTTGTTGATCAGTTTCTTGCGAA
TGGTCTCGTCCAGCGGTGGAATCGCCTCGCGGGGAATCAGAAAAGTGGACAGATTGAACAGATCCAGAAA
CACCTTGTACCGATCACTGAAACCAAAAAAAAACAAAGGGAGAACAGTTTGAGTTCATTGATCCCCGATA
TAATCACATCTGCGATGATCACCTGAGAGTGGAGCGCAGATATTGATATCCAGACGAGCCACCAGTGCCC
AACTGTTGGGATCCAATCATGCGTTGCACCATGATCACGTGATTGTCTGCGGCGGGAATAGAAAGTATTT
GGTTAGGAAAACCAGTCTTAAACATAAGATATATTTATAAAAGAGTATCAAAGAATGCAATACTTACATC
TCCACTTGGTTATTAACGAGTCGATGTCCATGAGCAGGGTGAGCAACTGGTGTGGTTGGCTGAACCTGGG
TTCATCCCTATAGAAGGTGATCATGATGGCTCCCTGAAGGGCACGATGGCTAAACCGGCGATCCCCACGA
CGCACCAGTGCATCGTGCACTGCCGGATCAAAGATGGAGCGATACACCTCGCGTCGCTTCTCAATGTCCA
TGAGGCGGTAGTTTTTCGCCTTCTCCACGGGCTCCTCCATGGCGCTCTGTACCTGCGCCTCCAGGAATCG
ATCGACGCTCTCCTGAAACTTGGCCCAGAAGTTGAAGCCACTCTCCTCCAGTCCGGGCGTCCTCTCCAGC
CATCGCTGCACTAGCTCCAGTAGCGAGGGATCTTTCTCCGAGTTGCGAATCGAGTTCCGCGCCTCCTCGT
CGCTAAAGACATCCGAGTACTTCTGGTTGTATCTCACCCGCTGCTCTGTCAGAACTCCCAGCTTGTTCTC
GATCAAACGGAACTGCAGCGACTGAAAACCAGATGCGGGTGCCAGGTACTTGCGGAAGTCCATGAAGTCT
AGCGGGGTCATGGTCTCCAGAATGGGCACTTGGTCCACCAGGAGCTGTACAAAGGAAGTTATAAACGGAT
TTTGGTAAGAGATTCAGAAAGCACTCACTTTTAGAATCAGAACCACTCGGTTCAGTCGCTTGACAATCTC
CAGCGTCTTGGTTTCATCGATGACCTCTGCATCCAACATGTCTCGTATGGAGTCGAACTCAAAGATGATC
TGCTTGAACCAAAGCTCGTAGGCTGTGGCGAAGGTACTTAAATGCCATTGAGTGTTGTCATCAAAGTTGT
AAACCTACTCACCCTGGTGCGTGATGATGAACAGATGCTCATCGTGCACGGGTCGCTTGTCCTCCTCGGA
CAGCATACACTGGGCATCCAGCAGTTTGTCCAGCATCAGATACTCTCCATAGATTTTGCCCACTTCCGTG
GTTAATGGCACCGCCGAATCATCGTGATCGTTTCTGTATGGGTTTGAATTGAATCGCAGAACTGAAGATC
GATTGGCATTCCTGGACAGCACGTGCTGGTGCTCACCCGTTTCCTGCATAGGGACAGCTCATGGTGCACA
GCTCAGATCAGATCGTGACTCCTCGAGCGGCGGATGCTGGCGAACTGATCTCCGCCAGCGGACCGGAGAT
GAGACCCCAGCGAACCGATAACAGAGCGAGAGAGCTCCAGTTCCGACTGATTGCACAGTCGGTGATCTGG
GCGATGGGCACTGCCAGATAGGCTGGGAATTATCAATCACTTGAGGTGAAAGTGCGGCGCACACAAATCC
AAGCTTGATATCGAATTCCCTGCAGGGCCAACCAACAACCTTAAGCTGCAGGTCGGAGTACTGTCCTCCG
AGCGGAGTACTGTCCTCCGAGCGGAGTACTGTCCTCCGAGCGGAGTACTGTCCTCCGAGCGGAGTACTGT
CCTCCGAGCGGAGACTCTAGCGAGCACGCGTCTGCAGGTCGGAGTACTGTCCTCCGAGCGGAGTACTGTC
CTCCGAGCGGAGTACTGTCCTCCGAGCGGAGTACTGTCCTCCGAGCGGAGTACTGTCCTCCGAGCGGAGA
CTCTAGCGAGCCATATGGAGCGCCGGAGTATAAATAGAGGCGCTTCGTCTACGGAGCGACAATTCAATTC
AAACAAGCAAAGTGAACACGTCGCTAAGCGAAAGCTAAGCAAATAAACAAGCGCAGCTGAACAAGCTAAA
CAATCTGCAGTAAAGTGCAAGTTAAAGTGAATCAATTAAAAGTAACCAGCAACCAAGTAAATCAACTGCA
ACTACTGAAATCTGCCAAGAAGTAATTATTGAATACAAGAAGAGAACTCTGAATAGGGAATTGGGGCGCG
CCCAAAATGTCCAAAGGAGAAGAGCTGTTCACTGGAGTGGTACCAATACTTGTGGAGTTGGACGGAGATG
TGAACGGACACAAATTTTCAGTCCGCGGGGAGGGGGAAGGGGATGCTACTATTGGCAAGCTGACGCTCAA
ATTCATCTGTACCACCGGAAAACTCCCTGTACCCTGGCCCACACTGGTGACAACTCTGACTTACGGCGTG
CAATGTTTTAGCCGATACCCAGACCACATGAAGAGGCACGACTTTTTCAAAAGCGCAATGCCTGAAGGAT
ACGTACAGGAAAGGACCATTTCTTTTAAAGACGACGGGAAGTACAAAACCCGGGCAGTGGTGAAGTTTGA
GGGCGATACCCTCGTCAATAGGATCGAATTGAAGGGAACTGACTTCAAAGAAGATGGCAACATCCTGGGT
CACAAGCTTGAGTATAACTTTAACTCCCACAACGTGTATATTACAGCCGACAAACAGAAGAATGGAATTA
AGGCTAACTTCACTGTCAGACACAATGTCGAAGATGGCTCCGTGCAGCTCGCCGATCACTATCAACAGAA
TACTCCTATCGGGGACGGCCCAGTCCTGCTGCCCGACAACCACTACCTGAGTACCCAGACTGTTCTGAGC
AAAGATCCGAACGAGAAGTAAGCGGCCGCGCGTCACGCCACTTCAACGCTCGATGGGAGCGTCATTGGTG
GGCGGGGTAACCGTCGAAATCAGTGTTTACGCTTCCAATCGCAACAAAAAATTCACTGCAACACTGAAAA
GCATACGAAAACGATGAAGATTGTACGAGAAACCATAAAGTATTTTATCCACAAAGACACGTATAGCAGA
AAAGCCAAGTTAACTCGGCGATAAGTTGTGTACACAAGAATAAAATCGGCCAGATTCAGTGTTGTCAGAA
ATAAGAAAACCCCACTATGTTTTTCTTTGCCTTTTCTTTCTCCCAGCGATCATTCATTTCGTGGTGAAAG
AACGGGGTCATTGCACGGAGTTTCGACTGCGGGAAAGCAGAGCTGCCGTTCACTTCGTCTATAATTAGCG
CTTTCTATTTTCCCCGATTCGGGCCGCTGCTGCGCTTTTCCGCCTGCTGTTTGTGGCAAGTGTAGCAGCA
GGCTGTGCACGCAGTGTGTAGGGATAACAGGGTAATGACGTCGCATGCACTTGGCTTTCCACCGTTGGTA
TCGATTCTCTGGGACGATGAGTCGAGCTCCAGCTTTTGTTCCCTTTAGTGAGGGTTAATTGCGCGCTTGG
CGTAATCATGGTCATAGCTGTTTCCTGTGTGAAATTGTTATCCGCTCACAATTCCACACAACATACGAGC
CGGAAGCATAAAGTGTAAAGCCTGGGGTGCCTAATGAGTGAGCTAACTCACATTAATTGCGTTGCGCTCA
CTGCCCGCTTTCCAGTCGGGAAACCTGTCGTGCCAGCTGCATTAATGAATCGGCCAACGCGCGGGGAGAG
GCGGTTTGCGTATTGGGCGCTCTTCCGCTTCCTCGCTCACTGACTCGCTGCGCTCGGTCGTTCGGCTGCG
GCGAGCGGTATCAGCTCACTCAAAGGCGGTAATACGGTTATCCACAGAATCAGGGGATAACGCAGGAAAG
AACATGTGAGCAAAAGGCCAGCAAAAGGCCAGGAACCGTAAAAAGGCCGCGTTGCTGGCGTTTTTCCATA
GGCTCCGCCCCCCTGACGAGCATCACAAAAATCGACGCTCAAGTCAGAGGTGGCGAAACCCGACAGGACT
ATAAAGATACCAGGCGTTTCCCCCTGGAAGCTCCCTCGTGCGCTCTCCTGTTCCGACCCTGCCGCTTACC
GGATACCTGTCCGCCTTTCTCCCTTCGGGAAGCGTGGCGCTTTCTCATAGCTCACGCTGTAGGTATCTCA
GTTCGGTGTAGGTCGTTCGCTCCAAGCTGGGCTGTGTGCACGAACCCCCCGTTCAGCCCGACCGCTGCGC
CTTATCCGGTAACTATCGTCTTGAGTCCAACCCGGTAAGACACGACTTATCGCCACTGGCAGCAGCCACT
GGTAACAGGATTAGCAGAGCGAGGTATGTAGGCGGTGCTACAGAGTTCTTGAAGTGGTGGCCTAACTACG
GCTACACTAGAAGGACAGTATTTGGTATCTGCGCTCTGCTGAAGCCAGTTACCTTCGGAAAAAGAGTTGG
TAGCTCTTGATCCGGCAAACAAACCACCGCTGGTAGCGGTGGTTTTTTTGTTTGCAAGCAGCAGATTACG
CGCAGAAAAAAAGGATCTCAAGAAGATCCTTTGATCTTTTCTACGGGGTCTGACGCTCAGTGGAACGAAA
ACTCACGTTAAGGGATTTTGGTCATGAGATTATCAAAAAGGATCTTCACCTAGATCCTTTTAAATTAAAA
ATGAAGTTTTAAATCAATCTAAAGTATATATGAGTAAACTTGGTCTGACAGTTACCAATGCTTAATCAGT
GAGGCACCTATCTCAGCGATCTGTCTATTTCGTTCATCCATAGTTGCCTGACTCCCCGTCGTGTAGATAA
CTACGATACGGGAGGGCTTACCATCTGGCCCCAGTGCTGCAATGATACCGCGAGACCCACGCTCACCGGC
TCCAGATTTATCAGCAATAAACCAGCCAGCCGGAAGGGCCGAGCGCAGAAGTGGTCCTGCAACTTTATCC
GCCTCCATCCAGTCTATTAATTGTTGCCGGGAAGCTAGAGTAAGTAGTTCGCCAGTTAATAGTTTGCGCA
ACGTTGTTGCCATTGCTACAGGCATCGTGGTGTCACGCTCGTCGTTTGGTATGGCTTCATTCAGCTCCGG
TTCCCAACGATCAAGGCGAGTTACATGATCCCCCATGTTGTGCAAAAAAGCGGTTAGCTCCTTCGGTCCT
CCGATCGTTGTCAGAAGTAAGTTGGCCGCAGTGTTATCACTCATGGTTATGGCAGCACTGCATAATTCTC
TTACTGTCATGCCATCCGTAAGATGCTTTTCTGTGACTGGTGAGTACTCAACCAAGTCATTCTGAGAATA
GTGTATGCGGCGACCGAGTTGCTCTTGCCCGGCGTCAATACGGGATAATACCGCGCCACATAGCAGAACT
TTAAAAGTGCTCATCATTGGAAAACGTTCTTCGGGGCGAAAACTCTCAAGGATCTTACCGCTGTTGAGAT
CCAGTTCGATGTAACCCACTCGTGCACCCAACTGATCTTCAGCATCTTTTACTTTCACCAGCGTTTCTGG
GTGAGCAAAAACAGGAAGGCAAAATGCCGCAAAAAAGGGAATAAGGGCGACACGGAAATGTTGAATACTC
ATACTCTTCCTTTTTCAATATTATTGAAGCATTTATCAGGGTTATTGTCTCATGAGCGGATACATATTTG
AATGTATTTAGAAAAATAAACAAATAGGGGTTCCGCGCACATTTCCCCGAAAAGTGCCACCTAAATTGTA
AGCGTTAATATTTTGTTAAAATTCGCGTTAAATTTTTGTTAAATCAGCTCATTTTTTAACCAATAGGCCG
AAATCGGCAAAATCCCTTATAAATCAAAAGAATAGACCGAGATAGGGT
[37 nt withheld, positions 5999-6035]
AAAGAACGTGGACTCCAACGTCAAAGG
[49 nt withheld, positions 6063-6111]
T
[91 nt withheld, positions 6113-6203]
G
[124 nt withheld, positions 6205-6328]
CCCATTCGCCATTCAGGCTGCGCAACTGTTGGGAAGGGCGATCGGTGCGGGCCTCTTCGCTATTACGCCA
GCTGGCGAAAGGGGGATGTGCTGCAAGGCGATTAAGTTGGGTAACGCCAGGGTTTTCCCAGTCACGACGT
TGTAAAACGACGGCCAGTGAGCGCGCGTAATACGACTCACTATAGGGCGAATTGGGTACCTCGACATGCC
CGCCGTGACCGTCGAGAACCCGCTGACGCTGCCCCGCGTATCCGCACCCGCCGACGCCGTCGCACGTCCC
GTGCTCACCGTGACCACCGCGCCCAGCGGTTTCGAGGGCGAGGGCTTCCCGGTGCGCCGCGCGTTCGCCG
GGATCAACTACCGCCACCTCGACCCGTTCATCATGATGGACCAGATGGGTGAGGTGGAGTACGCGCCCGG
GGAGCCCAAGGGCACGCCCTGGCACCCGCACCGCGGCTTCGAGACCGTGACCTACATCGTCGAC
Features (pLannotate 1.2.2; 18 found; start..end, strand, type, name):
    179..1672    -  CDS            vermilion (fragment): tryptophan oxygenase selectable marker, required to synthesize the brown eye pigment in Drosophila
   1891..1909    -  misc_feature   MCS (fragment): pBluescript multiple cloning site
   1944..2038    +  protein_bind   5X UAS: five tandem copies of the "ScaI site" 17-mer CGGAGTACTGTCCTCCG, an upstream activating sequence (UAS) that efficiently binds yeast Gal4 (Webster et al., 1988; Pfeiffer et al., 2010) GAL4
   2070..2164    +  protein_bind   5X UAS: five tandem copies of the "ScaI site" 17-mer CGGAGTACTGTCCTCCG, an upstream activating sequence (UAS) that efficiently binds yeast Gal4 (Webster et al., 1988; Pfeiffer et al., 2010) GAL4
   2193..2431    +  promoter       hsp70 promoter: Drosophila melanogaster hsp70Bb promoter
   2457..3098    +  CDS            Superfolder GFP (fragment): Superfolder GFP is a basic (constitutively fluorescent) green fluorescent protein published in 2005, derived from Aequorea victoria. It is reported to be a very rapidly-maturing weak dimer.
   3682..3700    -  promoter       T3 promoter: promoter for bacteriophage T3 RNA polymerase
   3745..3761    -  protein_bind   lac operator: The lac repressor binds to the lac operator to inhibit transcription in E. coli. This inhibition can be relieved by adding lactose or isopropyl-β-D-thiogalactopyranoside (IPTG). lac repressor encoded by lacI
   3769..3799    -  promoter       lac promoter: promoter for the E. coli lac operon
   3814..3835    -  protein_bind   CAP binding site: CAP binding activates transcription in the presence of cAMP. E. coli catabolite activator protein
   3848..3940    -  CDS            lacI (fragment): lac repressor; lacI; The lac repressor binds to the lac operator to inhibit transcription in E. coli. This inhibition can be relieved by adding lactose or isopropyl-β-D-thiogalactopyranoside (IPTG).
   4123..4711    -  rep_origin     ori: high-copy-number ColE1/pMB1/pBR322/pUC origin of replication
   4882..5742    -  CDS            AmpR: β-lactamase; bla; confers resistance to ampicillin, carbenicillin, and related antibiotics
   5743..5847    -  promoter       AmpR promoter: bla
   5900..6328    -  rep_origin     f1 ori (sequence partly withheld): f1 bacteriophage origin of replication; arrow indicates direction of (+) strand synthesis
   6333..6488    -  CDS            lacZα (fragment): LacZα fragment of β-galactosidase; lacZ fragment
   6496..6514    +  promoter       T7 promoter: promoter for bacteriophage T7 RNA polymerase
   6722..6791    -  protein_bind   attB: attB site for the φC31 integrase (Groth et al., 2000) phage φC31 integrase
