>Addgene plasmid #138398 | pBFv-UAS3-GFP1-10 | addgene full sequence | sequence record 275231 | Addgene NGS Result
TTCCCTGCAGGGCCAACCAACAACCTTAAGCTGCAGGTCGGAGTACTGTCCTCCGAGCGGAGTACTGTCC
TCCGAGCGGAGTACTGTCCTCCGAGCGGAGTACTGTCCTCCGAGCGGAGTACTGTCCTCCGAGCGGAGAC
TCTAGCGAGCACGCGTCTGCAGGTCGGAGTACTGTCCTCCGAGCGGAGTACTGTCCTCCGAGCGGAGTAC
TGTCCTCCGAGCGGAGTACTGTCCTCCGAGCGGAGTACTGTCCTCCGAGCGGAGACTCTAGCGAGCCATA
TGGAGCGCCGGAGTATAAATAGAGGCGCTTCGTCTACGGAGCGACAATTCAATTCAAACAAGCAAAGTGA
ACACGTCGCTAAGCGAAAGCTAAGCAAATAAACAAGCGCAGCTGAACAAGCTAAACAATCTGCAGTAAAG
TGCAAGTTAAAGTGAATCAATTAAAAGTAACCAGCAACCAAGTAAATCAACTGCAACTACTGAAATCTGC
CAAGAAGTAATTATTGAATACAAGAAGAGAACTCTGAATAGGGAATTGGGGCGCGCCCAAAATGTCCAAA
GGAGAAGAGCTGTTCACTGGAGTGGTACCAATACTTGTGGAGTTGGACGGAGATGTGAACGGACACAAAT
TTTCAGTCCGCGGGGAGGGGGAAGGGGATGCTACTATTGGCAAGCTGACGCTCAAATTCATCTGTACCAC
CGGAAAACTCCCTGTACCCTGGCCCACACTGGTGACAACTCTGACTTACGGCGTGCAATGTTTTAGCCGA
TACCCAGACCACATGAAGAGGCACGACTTTTTCAAAAGCGCAATGCCTGAAGGATACGTACAGGAAAGGA
CCATTTCTTTTAAAGACGACGGGAAGTACAAAACCCGGGCAGTGGTGAAGTTTGAGGGCGATACCCTCGT
CAATAGGATCGAATTGAAGGGAACTGACTTCAAAGAAGATGGCAACATCCTGGGTCACAAGCTTGAGTAT
AACTTTAACTCCCACAACGTGTATATTACAGCCGACAAACAGAAGAATGGAATTAAGGCTAACTTCACTG
TCAGACACAATGTCGAAGATGGCTCCGTGCAGCTCGCCGATCACTATCAACAGAATACTCCTATCGGGGA
CGGCCCAGTCCTGCTGCCCGACAACCACTACCTGAGTACCCAGACTGTTCTGAGCAAAGATCCGAACGAG
AAGTAAGCGGCCGCGCGTCACGCCACTTCAACGCTCGATGGGAGCGTCATTGGTGGGCGGGGTAACCGTC
GAAATCAGTGTTTACGCTTCCAATCGCAACAAAAAATTCACTGCAACACTGAAAAGCATACGAAAACGAT
GAAGATTGTACGAGAAACCATAAAGTATTTTATCCACAAAGACACGTATAGCAGAAAAGCCAAGTTAACT
CGGCGATAAGTTGTGTACACAAGAATAAAATCGGCCAGATTCAGTGTTGTCAGAAATAAGAAAACCCCAC
TATGTTTTTCTTTGCCTTTTCTTTCTCCCAGCGATCATTCATTTCGTGGTGAAAGAACGGGGTCATTGCA
CGGAGTTTCGACTGCGGGAAAGCAGAGCTGCCGTTCACTTCGTCTATAATTAGCGCTTTCTATTTTCCCC
GATTCGGGCCGCTGCTGCGCTTTTCCGCCTGCTGTTTGTGGCAAGTGTAGCAGCAGGCTGTGCACGCAGT
GTGTAGGGATAACAGGGTAATGACGTCGCATGCACTTGGCTTTCCACCGTTGGTATCGATTCTCTGGGAC
GATGAGTCGAGCTCCAGCTTTTGTTCCCTTTAGTGAGGGTTAATTGCGCGCTTGGCGTAATCATGGTCAT
AGCTGTTTCCTGTGTGAAATTGTTATCCGCTCACAATTCCACACAACATACGAGCCGGAAGCATAAAGTG
TAAAGCCTGGGGTGCCTAATGAGTGAGCTAACTCACATTAATTGCGTTGCGCTCACTGCCCGCTTTCCAG
TCGGGAAACCTGTCGTGCCAGCTGCATTAATGAATCGGCCAACGCGCGGGGAGAGGCGGTTTGCGTATTG
GGCGCTCTTCCGCTTCCTCGCTCACTGACTCGCTGCGCTCGGTCGTTCGGCTGCGGCGAGCGGTATCAGC
TCACTCAAAGGCGGTAATACGGTTATCCACAGAATCAGGGGATAACGCAGGAAAGAACATGTGAGCAAAA
GGCCAGCAAAAGGCCAGGAACCGTAAAAAGGCCGCGTTGCTGGCGTTTTTCCATAGGCTCCGCCCCCCTG
ACGAGCATCACAAAAATCGACGCTCAAGTCAGAGGTGGCGAAACCCGACAGGACTATAAAGATACCAGGC
GTTTCCCCCTGGAAGCTCCCTCGTGCGCTCTCCTGTTCCGACCCTGCCGCTTACCGGATACCTGTCCGCC
TTTCTCCCTTCGGGAAGCGTGGCGCTTTCTCATAGCTCACGCTGTAGGTATCTCAGTTCGGTGTAGGTCG
TTCGCTCCAAGCTGGGCTGTGTGCACGAACCCCCCGTTCAGCCCGACCGCTGCGCCTTATCCGGTAACTA
TCGTCTTGAGTCCAACCCGGTAAGACACGACTTATCGCCACTGGCAGCAGCCACTGGTAACAGGATTAGC
AGAGCGAGGTATGTAGGCGGTGCTACAGAGTTCTTGAAGTGGTGGCCTAACTACGGCTACACTAGAAGAA
CAGTATTTGGTATCTGCGCTCTGCTGAAGCCAGTTACCTTCGGAAAAAGAGTTGGTAGCTCTTGATCCGG
CAAACAAACCACCGCTGGTAGCGGTGGTTTTTTTGTTTGCAAGCAGCAGATTACGCGCAGAAAAAAAGGA
TCTCAAGAAGATCCTTTGATCTTTTCTACGGGGTCTGACGCTCAGTGGAACGAAAACTCACGTTAAGGGA
TTTTGGTCATGAGATTATCAAAAAGGATCTTCACCTAGATCCTTTTAAATTAAAAATGAAGTTTTAAATC
AATCTAAAGTATATATGAGTAAACTTGGTCTGACAGTTACCAATGCTTAATCAGTGAGGCACCTATCTCA
GCGATCTGTCTATTTCGTTCATCCATAGTTGCCTGACTCCCCGTCGTGTAGATAACTACGATACGGGAGG
GCTTACCATCTGGCCCCAGTGCTGCAATGATACCGCGAGACCCACGCTCACCGGCTCCAGATTTATCAGC
AATAAACCAGCCAGCCGGAAGGGCCGAGCGCAGAAGTGGTCCTGCAACTTTATCCGCCTCCATCCAGTCT
ATTAATTGTTGCCGGGAAGCTAGAGTAAGTAGTTCGCCAGTTAATAGTTTGCGCAACGTTGTTGCCATTG
CTACAGGCATCGTGGTGTCACGCTCGTCGTTTGGTATGGCTTCATTCAGCTCCGGTTCCCAACGATCAAG
GCGAGTTACATGATCCCCCATGTTGTGCAAAAAAGCGGTTAGCTCCTTCGGTCCTCCGATCGTTGTCAGA
AGTAAGTTGGCCGCAGTGTTATCACTCATGGTTATGGCAGCACTGCATAATTCTCTTACTGTCATGCCAT
CCGTAAGATGCTTTTCTGTGACTGGTGAGTACTCAACCAAGTCATTCTGAGAATAGTGTATGCGGCGACC
GAGTTGCTCTTGCCCGGCGTCAATACGGGATAATACCGCGCCACATAGCAGAACTTTAAAAGTGCTCATC
ATTGGAAAACGTTCTTCGGGGCGAAAACTCTCAAGGATCTTACCGCTGTTGAGATCCAGTTCGATGTAAC
CCACTCGTGCACCCAACTGATCTTCAGCATCTTTTACTTTCACCAGCGTTTCTGGGTGAGCAAAAACAGG
AAGGCAAAATGCCGCAAAAAAGGGAATAAGGGCGACACGGAAATGTTGAATACTCATACTCTTCCTTTTT
CAATATTATTGAAGCATTTATCAGGGTTATTGTCTCATGAGCGGATACATATTTGAATGTATTTAGAAAA
ATAAACAAATAGGGGTTCCGCGCACATTTCCCCGAAAAGTGCCACCTAAATTGTAAGCGTTAATATTTTG
TTAAAATTCGCGTTAAATTTTTGTTAAATCAGCTCATTTTTTAACCAATAGGCCGAAATCGGCAAAATCC
CTTATAAATCAAAAGAATAGACCGAGATAGGGT
[37 nt withheld, positions 4094-4130]
AAAGAACGTGGACTCCAACGTCAAAGG
[49 nt withheld, positions 4158-4206]
T
[91 nt withheld, positions 4208-4298]
G
[124 nt withheld, positions 4300-4423]
CCCATTCGCCATTCAGGCTGCGCAACTGTTGGGAAGGGCGATCGGTGCGGGCCTCTTCGCTATTACGCCA
GCTGGCGAAAGGGGGATGTGCTGCAAGGCGATTAAGTTGGGTAACGCCAGGGTTTTCCCAGTCACGACGT
TGTAAAACGACGGCCAGTGAGCGCGCGTAATACGACTCACTATAGGGCGAATTGGGTACCTCGACATGCC
CGCCGTGACCGTCGAGAACCCGCTGACGCTGCCCCGCGTATCCGCACCCGCCGACGCCGTCGCACGTCCC
GTGCTCACCGTGACCACCGCGCCCAGCGGTTTCGAGGGCGAGGGCTTCCCGGTGCGCCGCGCGTTCGCCG
GGATCAACTACCGCCACCTCGACCCGTTCATCATGATGGACCAGATGGGTGAGGTGGAGTACGCGCCCGG
GGAGCCCAAGGGCACGCCCTGGCACCCGCACCGCGGCTTCGAGACCGTGACCTACATCGTCGACAAGCTT
GGATTTATTTTGTTATGTTATATGTATTATATGTCAGACATAAAGAAAAGGAACACATCAAATGTGATAA
CAAAGACTAAACAAGTAATTTTATTACACCAAAACGACAAAACAGTAGGCAGAACAAACAACGCATAGCC
AAACATTGACGAATTGGATACCCTGCCGATTGTCAGACACTTTTGTTGATCAGTTTCTTGCGAATGGTCT
CGTCCAGCGGTGGAATCGCCTCGCGGGGAATCAGAAAAGTGGACAGATTGAACAGATCCAGAAACACCTT
GTACCGATCACTGAAACCAAAAAAAAACAAAGGGAGAACAGTTTGAGTTCATTGATCCCCGATATAATCA
CATCTGCGATGATCACCTGAGAGTGGAGCGCAGATATTGATATCCAGACGAGCCACCAGTGCCCAACTGT
TGGGATCCAATCATGCGTTGCACCATGATCACGTGATTGTCTGCGGCGGGAATAGAAAGTATTTGGTTAG
GAAAACCAGTCTTAAACATAAGATATATTTATAAAAGAGTATCAAAGAATGCAATACTTACATCTCCACT
TGGTTATTAACGAGTCGATGTCCATGAGCAGGGTGAGCAACTGGTGTGGTTGGCTGAACCTGGGTTCATC
CCTATAGAAGGTGATCATGATGGCTCCCTGAAGGGCACGATGGCTAAACCGGCGATCCCCACGACGCACC
AGTGCATCGTGCACTGCCGGATCAAAGATGGAGCGATACACCTCGCGTCGCTTCTCAATGTCCATGAGGC
GGTAGTTTTTCGCCTTCTCCACGGGCTCCTCCATGGCGCTCTGTACCTGCGCCTCCAGGAATCGATCGAC
GCTCTCCTGAAACTTGGCCCAGAAGTTGAAGCCACTCTCCTCCAGTCCGGGCGTCCTCTCCAGCCATCGC
TGCACTAGCTCCAGTAGCGAGGGATCTTTCTCCGAGTTGCGAATCGAGTTCCGCGCCTCCTCGTCGCTAA
AGACATCCGAGTACTTCTGGTTGTATCTCACCCGCTGCTCTGTCAGAACTCCCAGCTTGTTCTCGATCAA
ACGGAACTGCAGCGACTGAAAACCAGATGCGGGTGCCAGGTACTTGCGGAAGTCCATGAAGTCTAGCGGG
GTCATGGTCTCCAGAATGGGCACTTGGTCCACCAGGAGCTGTACAAAGGAAGTTATAAACGGATTTTGGT
AAGAGATTCAGAAAGCACTCACTTTTAGAATCAGAACCACTCGGTTCAGTCGCTTGACAATCTCCAGCGT
CTTGGTTTCATCGATGACCTCTGCATCCAACATGTCTCGTATGGAGTCGAACTCAAAGATGATCTGCTTG
AACCAAAGCTCGTAGGCTGTGGCGAAGGTACTTAAATGCCATTGAGTGTTGTCATCAAAGTTGTAAACCT
ACTCACCCTGGTGCGTGATGATGAACAGATGCTCATCGTGCACGGGTCGCTTGTCCTCCTCGGACAGCAT
ACACTGGGCATCCAGCAGTTTGTCCAGCATCAGATACTCTCCATAGATTTTGCCCACTTCCGTGGTTAAT
GGCACCGCCGAATCATCGTGATCGTTTCTGTATGGGTTTGAATTGAATCGCAGAACTGAAGATCGATTGG
CATTCCTGGACAGCACGTGCTGGTGCTCACCCGTTTCCTGCATAGGGACAGCTCATGGTGCACAGCTCAG
ATCAGATCGTGACTCCTCGAGCGGCGGATGCTGGCGAACTGATCTCCGCCAGCGGACCGGAGATGAGACC
CCAGCGAACCGATAACAGAGCGAGAGAGCTCCAGTTCCGACTGATTGCACAGTCGGTGATCTGGGCGATG
GGCACTGCCAGATAGGCTGGGAATTATCAATCACTTGAGGTGAAAGTGCGGCGCACACAAATCCAAGCTT
GATATCGAA
Features (pLannotate 1.2.2; 18 found; start..end, strand, type, name):
     39..133     +  protein_bind   5X UAS: five tandem copies of the "ScaI site" 17-mer CGGAGTACTGTCCTCCG, an upstream activating sequence (UAS) that efficiently binds yeast Gal4 (Webster et al., 1988; Pfeiffer et al., 2010) GAL4
    165..259     +  protein_bind   5X UAS: five tandem copies of the "ScaI site" 17-mer CGGAGTACTGTCCTCCG, an upstream activating sequence (UAS) that efficiently binds yeast Gal4 (Webster et al., 1988; Pfeiffer et al., 2010) GAL4
    288..526     +  promoter       hsp70 promoter: Drosophila melanogaster hsp70Bb promoter
    552..1193    +  CDS            Superfolder GFP (fragment): Superfolder GFP is a basic (constitutively fluorescent) green fluorescent protein published in 2005, derived from Aequorea victoria. It is reported to be a very rapidly-maturing weak dimer.
   1777..1795    -  promoter       T3 promoter: promoter for bacteriophage T3 RNA polymerase
   1840..1856    -  protein_bind   lac operator: The lac repressor binds to the lac operator to inhibit transcription in E. coli. This inhibition can be relieved by adding lactose or isopropyl-β-D-thiogalactopyranoside (IPTG). lac repressor encoded by lacI
   1864..1894    -  promoter       lac promoter: promoter for the E. coli lac operon
   1909..1930    -  protein_bind   CAP binding site: CAP binding activates transcription in the presence of cAMP. E. coli catabolite activator protein
   1943..2035    -  CDS            lacI (fragment): lac repressor; lacI; The lac repressor binds to the lac operator to inhibit transcription in E. coli. This inhibition can be relieved by adding lactose or isopropyl-β-D-thiogalactopyranoside (IPTG).
   2218..2806    -  rep_origin     ori: high-copy-number ColE1/pMB1/pBR322/pUC origin of replication
   2977..3837    -  CDS            AmpR: β-lactamase; bla; confers resistance to ampicillin, carbenicillin, and related antibiotics
   3838..3942    -  promoter       AmpR promoter: bla
   3995..4423    -  rep_origin     f1 ori (sequence partly withheld): f1 bacteriophage origin of replication; arrow indicates direction of (+) strand synthesis
   4428..4583    -  CDS            lacZα (fragment): LacZα fragment of β-galactosidase; lacZ fragment
   4591..4609    +  promoter       T7 promoter: promoter for bacteriophage T7 RNA polymerase
   4817..4886    -  protein_bind   attB: attB site for the φC31 integrase (Groth et al., 2000) phage φC31 integrase
   5086..6579    -  CDS            vermilion (fragment): tryptophan oxygenase selectable marker, required to synthesize the brown eye pigment in Drosophila
   6798..4       -  misc_feature   MCS (fragment) (across the origin): pBluescript multiple cloning site
