[The description below was written by a language model from this plasmid's Addgene catalogue record and pLannotate feature annotations shown in this document.]
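Description:
pBFv-UAS3-GFP1-10 is a 6.8 kb Drosophila transgenesis and expression plasmid built on the pBFv-UAS3 backbone, which derives from a pBluescript-type cloning vector. In E. coli it is maintained at high copy through a ColE1/pUC origin and selected with ampicillin via the β-lactamase gene. Leftover pBluescript elements are also annotated: an f1 origin, fragments of lacZα and lacI, the lac promoter and operator, flanking T3 and T7 promoters, and a remnant of the multiple cloning site. For use in flies, the plasmid carries a φC31 attB site, which allows integrase-mediated insertion into a genomic attP landing site. It also carries the vermilion gene, encoding tryptophan oxygenase, whose restoration of eye pigmentation in a vermilion mutant background marks transformants.

The payload is a GAL4-responsive cassette. Two tandem 5X UAS blocks, giving ten GAL4 binding sites, lie upstream of the Drosophila hsp70Bb promoter and drive a coding sequence annotated as a superfolder GFP fragment of about 640 bp. This matches the catalogued insert, GFP1-10, the large non-fluorescent portion of split GFP comprising the first ten β-strands. Fluorescence is restored only when this fragment meets a protein carrying the complementary GFP11 strand. Expression under a chosen GAL4 driver would therefore confine reconstituted signal to cells that contain both components. The associated publication concerns visualising endogenously tagged neurotransmitter receptors in the fly brain, consistent with cell-type-specific labelling of this kind. No terminator or polyadenylation signal is annotated in the roughly 580 bp downstream of the coding sequence. The depositor and sequencing-derived records are the same length and show the same features, differing only in their start coordinate.
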