Addgene plasmid #138398: pBFv-UAS3-GFP1-10
Purpose: Expresses split GFP fragment (GFP1-10)
Depositing lab: Shu Kondo. Depositing organization: National Institute of Genetics. Publication: Neurochemical Organization of the Drosophila Brain Visualized by Endogenously Tagged Neurotransmitter Receptors. Kondo S, Takahashi T, Yamagata N, Imanishi Y, Katow H, Hiramatsu S, Lynn K, Abe A, Kumaraswamy A, Tanimoto H. Cell Rep. 2020 Jan 7;30(1):284-297.e5. doi: 10.1016/j.celrep.2019.12.018. PubMed 31914394.
Backbone
  Vector backbone: pBFv-UAS3
  Vector type: Insect Expression
  Selectable markers: vermilion
Growth in bacteria
  Bacterial resistance: Ampicillin, 100 μg/mL
  Growth temperature: 37°C
  Growth strain: DH5alpha
  Copy number: High Copy
Gene/Insert
  Gene/Insert name: GFP1-10 (alt name: split GFP (1-10))
Terms and licenses: Academic/Nonprofit Terms; Industry Terms: Not Available to Industry
How to cite: pBFv-UAS3-GFP1-10 was a gift from Shu Kondo (Addgene plasmid # 138398 ; http://n2t.net/addgene:138398 ; RRID:Addgene_138398)
